>Addgene plasmid #91619 | pPN090 | addgene full sequence | sequence record 180336 | Addgene NGS Result
GAGGGCCTATTTCCCATGATTCCTTCATATTTGCATATACGATACAAGGCTGTTAGAGAGATAATTGGAA
TTAATTTGACTGTAAACACAAAGATATTAGTACAAAATACGTGACGTAGAAAGTAATAATTTCTTGGGTA
GTTTGCAGTTTTAAAATTATGTTTTAAAATGGACTATCATATGCTTACCGTAACTTGAAAGTATTTCGAT
TTCTTGGCTTTATATATCTTGTGGAAAGGACGAAACACCGACTCTCTCAGCATCGGTCATGTTTTAGAGC
TAGAAATAGCAAGTTAAAATAAGGCTAGTCCGTTATCAACTTGAAAAAGTGGCACCGAGTCGGTGCTTTT
TTAAGCTTGGCGTAATCATGGTCATAGCTGTTTCCTGTGTGAAATTGTTATCCGCTCACAATTCCACACA
ACATACGAGCCGGAAGCATAAAGTGTAAAGCCTGGGGTGCCTAATGAGTGAGCTAACTCACATTAATTGC
GTTGCGCTCACTGCCCGCTTTCCAGTCGGGAAACCTGTCGTGCCAGCTGCATTAATGAATCGGCCAACGC
GCGGGGAGAGGCGGTTTGCGTATTGGGCGCTCTTCCGCTTCCTCGCTCACTGACTCGCTGCGCTCGGTCG
TTCGGCTGCGGCGAGCGGTATCAGCTCACTCAAAGGCGGTAATACGGTTATCCACAGAATCAGGGGATAA
CGCAGGAAAGAACATGTGAGCAAAAGGCCAGCAAAAGGCCAGGAACCGTAAAAAGGCCGCGTTGCTGGCG
TTTTTCCATAGGCTCCGCCCCCCTGACGAGCATCACAAAAATCGACGCTCAAGTCAGAGGTGGCGAAACC
CGACAGGACTATAAAGATACCAGGCGTTTCCCCCTGGAAGCTCCCTCGTGCGCTCTCCTGTTCCGACCCT
GCCGCTTACCGGATACCTGTCCGCCTTTCTCCCTTCGGGAAGCGTGGCGCTTTCTCATAGCTCACGCTGT
AGGTATCTCAGTTCGGTGTAGGTCGTTCGCTCCAAGCTGGGCTGTGTGCACGAACCCCCCGTTCAGCCCG
ACCGCTGCGCCTTATCCGGTAACTATCGTCTTGAGTCCAACCCGGTAAGACACGACTTATCGCCACTGGC
AGCAGCCACTGGTAACAGGATTAGCAGAGCGAGGTATGTAGGCGGTGCTACAGAGTTCTTGAAGTGGTGG
CCTAACTACGGCTACACTAGAAGAACAGTATTTGGTATCTGCGCTCTGCTGAAGCCAGTTACCTTCGGAA
AAAGAGTTGGTAGCTCTTGATCCGGCAAACAAACCACCGCTGGTAGCGGTGGTTTTTTTGTTTGCAAGCA
GCAGATTACGCGCAGAAAAAAAGGATCTCAAGAAGATCCTTTGATCTTTTCTACGGGGTCTGACGCTCAG
TGGAACGAAAACTCACGTTAAGGGATTTTGGTCATGAGATTATCAAAAAGGATCTTCACCTAGATCCTTT
TAAATTAAAAATGAAGTTTTAAATCAATCTAAAGTATATATGAGTAAACTTGGTCTGACAGTTACCAATG
CTTAATCAGTGAGGCACCTATCTCAGCGATCTGTCTATTTCGTTCATCCATAGTTGCCTGACTCCCCGTC
GTGTAGATAACTACGATACGGGAGGGCTTACCATCTGGCCCCAGTGCTGCAATGATACCGCGAGACCCAC
GCTCACCGGCTCCAGATTTATCAGCAATAAACCAGCCAGCCGGAAGGGCCGAGCGCAGAAGTGGTCCTGC
AACTTTATCCGCCTCCATCCAGTCTATTAATTGTTGCCGGGAAGCTAGAGTAAGTAGTTCGCCAGTTAAT
AGTTTGCGCAACGTTGTTGCCATTGCTACAGGCATCGTGGTGTCACGCTCGTCGTTTGGTATGGCTTCAT
TCAGCTCCGGTTCCCAACGATCAAGGCGAGTTACATGATCCCCCATGTTGTGCAAAAAAGCGGTTAGCTC
CTTCGGTCCTCCGATCGTTGTCAGAAGTAAGTTGGCCGCAGTGTTATCACTCATGGTTATGGCAGCACTG
CATAATTCTCTTACTGTCATGCCATCCGTAAGATGCTTTTCTGTGACTGGTGAGTACTCAACCAAGTCAT
TCTGAGAATAGTGTATGCGGCGACCGAGTTGCTCTTGCCCGGCGTCAATACGGGATAATACCGCGCCACA
TAGCAGAACTTTAAAAGTGCTCATCATTGGAAAACGTTCTTCGGGGCGAAAACTCTCAAGGATCTTACCG
CTGTTGAGATCCAGTTCGATGTAACCCACTCGTGCACCCAACTGATCTTCAGCATCTTTTACTTTCACCA
GCGTTTCTGGGTGAGCAAAAACAGGAAGGCAAAATGCCGCAAAAAAGGGAATAAGGGCGACACGGAAATG
TTGAATACTCATACTCTTCCTTTTTCAATATTATTGAAGCATTTATCAGGGTTATTGTCTCATGAGCGGA
TACATATTTGAATGTATTTAGAAAAATAAACAAATAGGGGTTCCGCGCACATTTCCCCGAAAAGTGCCAC
CTGACGTCTAAGAAACCATTATTATCATGACATTAACCTATAAAAATAGGCGTATCACGAGGCCCTTTCG
TCTCGCGCGTTTCGGTGATGACGGTGAAAACCTCTGACACATGCAGCTCCCGGAGACGGTCACAGCTTGT
CTGTAAGCGGATGCCGGGAGCAGACAAGCCCGTCAGGGCGCGTCAGCGGGTGTTGGCGGGTGTCGGGGCT
GGCTTAACTATGCGGCATCAGAGCAGATTGTACTGAGAGTGCACCATATGCGGTGTGAAATACCGCACAG
ATGCGTAAGGAGAAAATACCGCATCAGGCGCCATTCGCCATTCAGGCTGCGCAACTGTTGGGAAGGGCGA
TCGGTGCGGGCCTCTTCGCTATTACGCCAGCTGGCGAAAGGGGGATGTGCTGCAAGGCGATTAAGTTGGG
TAACGCCAGGGTTTTCCCAGTCACGACGTTGTAAAACGACGGCCAGTGAATTCGAGCTCGGTACCCGGGG
ATCCGTTAATTAA
Features (pLannotate 1.2.2; 13 found; start..end, strand, type, name):
      1..241     +  promoter       U6 promoter: RNA polymerase III promoter for human U6 snRNA
    271..346     +  misc_RNA       gRNA scaffold: guide RNA scaffold for the Streptococcus pyogenes CRISPR/Cas9 system
    395..411     -  protein_bind   lac operator: The lac repressor binds to the lac operator to inhibit transcription in E. coli. This inhibition can be relieved by adding lactose or isopropyl-β-D-thiogalactopyranoside (IPTG). lac repressor encoded by lacI
    419..449     -  promoter       lac promoter: promoter for the E. coli lac operon
    464..485     -  protein_bind   CAP binding site: CAP binding activates transcription in the presence of cAMP. E. coli catabolite activator protein
    498..590     -  CDS            lacI (fragment): lac repressor; lacI; The lac repressor binds to the lac operator to inhibit transcription in E. coli. This inhibition can be relieved by adding lactose or isopropyl-β-D-thiogalactopyranoside (IPTG).
    773..1361    -  rep_origin     ori: high-copy-number ColE1/pMB1/pBR322/pUC origin of replication
   1532..2392    -  CDS            AmpR: β-lactamase; bla; confers resistance to ampicillin, carbenicillin, and related antibiotics
   2393..2497    -  promoter       AmpR promoter: bla
   2592..2627    +  CDS            rop (fragment): Rop protein, which maintains plasmids at low copy number; rop
   2729..2828    +  misc_feature   bom (fragment): basis of mobility region from pBR322
   2834..2991    -  CDS            lacZα (fragment): LacZα fragment of β-galactosidase; lacZ fragment
   2988..3014    +  misc_feature   MCS (fragment): pUC18/19 multiple cloning site
