[The description below was written by a language model from this plasmid's Addgene catalogue record and pLannotate feature annotations shown in this document.]
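Description:
pPN090 is a small (about 3.0 kb) CRISPR guide RNA expression plasmid built on a pUC19 backbone carrying a human U6 promoter. It is propagated in E. coli as a high-copy plasmid through the ColE1/pUC-type origin of replication and is selected with ampicillin via the β-lactamase (AmpR) gene and its native promoter. The remaining annotated elements are leftovers of the pUC19 scaffold with no role in the payload: the lac promoter, operator and CAP binding site, fragments of lacZα and the multiple cloning site, and short fragments matching lacI, rop and bom. The plasmid contains no mammalian selection marker, reporter or Cas9 coding sequence, so the nuclease must be supplied separately.

The functional cassette consists of the RNA polymerase III U6 promoter, a roughly 20-nucleotide spacer targeting human GALNT10 (a polypeptide N-acetylgalactosaminyltransferase gene), and the Streptococcus pyogenes Cas9 guide RNA scaffold. The spacer lies in the short unannotated gap between the promoter and the scaffold in the feature table. It was inserted by restriction cloning into BbsI sites that were destroyed in the process, which is the usual outcome of type IIS oligo cloning and leaves the spacer fused directly to the scaffold. Transcription from U6 yields a complete single guide RNA that directs SpCas9 to the GALNT10 locus. According to the record, the plasmid serves to express this sgRNA, and the associated publication describes a scaled framework for CRISPR editing of human pluripotent stem cells to study genes linked to psychiatric disease.
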