Addgene plasmid #91619: pPN090
Purpose: Express sgRNA targeting human GALNT10
Depositing lab: Lindy Barrett. Depositing organization: Broad Institute. Publication: A Scaled Framework for CRISPR Editing of Human Pluripotent Stem Cells to Study Psychiatric Disease. Hazelbaker DZ, Beccard A, Bara AM, Dabkowski N, Messana A, Mazzucato P, Lam D, Manning D, Eggan K, Barrett LE. Stem Cell Reports. 2017 Oct 10;9(4):1315-1327. doi: 10.1016/j.stemcr.2017.09.006. PubMed 29020615.
Backbone
  Vector backbone: pUC19-U6 promoter
  Vector type: CRISPR
Growth in bacteria
  Bacterial resistance: Ampicillin, 100 μg/mL
  Growth temperature: 37°C
  Growth strain: DH5alpha
  Copy number: High Copy
Gene/Insert
  Gene/Insert name: GALNT10 (alt name: NM_198321.3)
  gRNA/shRNA sequence: ACTCTCTCAGCATCGGTCAT
  Species: H. sapiens (human)
  Insert size (bp): 21
  Entrez Gene: GALNT10 (a.k.a. GALNACT10, PPGALNACT10, PPGANTASE10)
  Promoter: U6
  Cloning method: Restriction Enzyme; 5′ cloning site BbsI (destroyed during cloning); 3′ cloning site BbsI (destroyed during cloning)
  Sequencing primers: 5′ M13F (-21)
Terms and licenses: Academic/Nonprofit Terms; Industry Terms: Not Available to Industry
How to cite: pPN090 was a gift from Lindy Barrett (Addgene plasmid # 91619 ; http://n2t.net/addgene:91619 ; RRID:Addgene_91619)
